Addgene plasmid #91367: pHH0103_CRK-1/2
Purpose: Protein expression and purification of human SH3 domain construct CRK-1/2
Depositing lab: Sachdev Sidhu. Depositing organization: University of Toronto. Publication: Comprehensive Analysis of the Human SH3 Domain Family Reveals a Wide Variety of Non-canonical Specificities. Teyra J, Huang H, Jain S, Guan X, Dong A, Liu Y, Tempel W, Min J, Tong Y, Kim PM, Bader GD, Sidhu SS. Structure. 2017 Oct 3;25(10):1598-1610.e3. doi: 10.1016/j.str.2017.07.017. Epub 2017 Sep 7. PubMed 28890361.
Backbone
  Vector backbone: pHH0103
  Vector type: Bacterial Expression
Growth in bacteria
  Bacterial resistance: Ampicillin, 100 μg/mL
  Growth temperature: 37°C
  Growth strain: DH5alpha
  Copy number: Low Copy
Gene/Insert
  Gene/Insert name: CRK-1/2
  Species: H. sapiens (human)
  Insert size (bp): 224
  Entrez Gene: CRK (a.k.a. CRKII, p38)
  Cloning method: Restriction Enzyme; 5′ cloning site Sfi1 (unknown if destroyed); 3′ cloning site Not1 (unknown if destroyed)
Terms and licenses: Academic/Nonprofit Terms; Industry Terms: Not Available to Industry
How to cite: pHH0103_CRK-1/2 was a gift from Sachdev Sidhu (Addgene plasmid # 91367 ; http://n2t.net/addgene:91367 ; RRID:Addgene_91367)
