[The description below was written by a language model from this plasmid's Addgene catalogue record and pLannotate feature annotations shown in this document.]
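Description:
pHH0103_CRK-1/2 is a 6.9 kb bacterial expression plasmid built on the pHH0103 backbone for producing and purifying an SH3 domain of the human adaptor protein CRK in E. coli. It replicates from a ColE1/pMB1-type origin and is catalogued as low copy. The pBR322 bom region is present, but the rop gene appears only as two fragments flanking an inserted f1 phage origin. Selection is by ampicillin through the TEM beta-lactamase gene (bla) and its own promoter. Only short remnants of the tetracycline resistance gene and its promoter remain, so these should not be functional.

The expression cassette is driven by the hybrid tac promoter followed by a lac operator. The plasmid also carries lacI under the up-regulated lacIq promoter, which keeps expression repressed until it is induced with IPTG. The annotated open reading frame elements run in order: a 6xHis tag, Schistosoma japonicum glutathione S-transferase, and then the roughly 225 bp human CRK fragment, which was cloned between SfiI and NotI sites. The product should therefore be an N-terminally His- and GST-tagged SH3 domain that can be purified by nickel or glutathione affinity. The name "CRK-1/2" probably denotes the first of CRK's two SH3 domains, although the record does not say this explicitly.

Just downstream of the insert lie the bacteriophage fd terminator and two fragments of M13 gene III. Together with the f1 origin, these suggest the backbone derives from a phage-display phagemid, but with the terminator in between, pIII is unlikely to be part of the expressed protein. The plasmid belongs to a collection made for a family-wide analysis of human SH3 domain binding specificities.
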