Features (pLannotate 1.2.2; 21 found; start..end, strand, type, name):
     63..140     +  promoter       lacIq promoter: lacI (mutant); In the lacIq allele, a single base change in the promoter boosts expression of the lacI gene about 10-fold.
    141..1223    +  CDS            lacI: lac repressor; lacI; The lac repressor binds to the lac operator to inhibit transcription in E. coli. This inhibition can be relieved by adding lactose or isopropyl-β-D-thiogalactopyranoside (IPTG).
   1236..1257    +  protein_bind   CAP binding site: CAP binding activates transcription in the presence of cAMP. E. coli catabolite activator protein
   1276..1293    +  promoter       tet promoter (fragment): E. coli promoter for tetracycline efflux protein gene
   1466..1494    +  promoter       tac promoter: strong E. coli promoter; hybrid between the trp and lac UV5 promoters
   1502..1518    +  protein_bind   lac operator: The lac repressor binds to the lac operator to inhibit transcription in E. coli. This inhibition can be relieved by adding lactose or isopropyl-β-D-thiogalactopyranoside (IPTG). lac repressor encoded by lacI
   1603..1620    +  CDS            6xHis: 6xHis affinity tag
   1636..2289    +  CDS            GST26_SCHJA: Experimental evidence at protein level: Swiss-Prot protein existence level 1. GST isoenzymes appear to play a central role in the parasite detoxification system. Other functions are also suspected including a role in increasing the solubility of haematin in the parasite gut. From Schistosoma japonicum (Blood fluke).
   2341..2568    +  CDS            CRK (fragment): CRK_HUMAN - Experimental evidence at protein level: Swiss-Prot protein existence level 1. [Isoform Crk-II]: Regulates cell adhesion, spreading and migration (PubMed:31311869). Mediates attachment-induced MAPK8 activation, membrane ruffling and cell motility in a Rac-dependent manner. Involved in phagocytosis of apoptotic cells and cell motility via its interaction with DOCK1 and DOCK4 (PubMed:19004829). May regulate the EFNA5-EPHA3 signaling (By similarity). From Homo sapiens (Human).
   2575..2622    +  terminator     fd terminator (sequence withheld): central terminator from bacteriophage fd (Otsuka and Kunisawa, 1982)
   2627..2839    +  CDS            M13 gene III (fragment) (sequence partly withheld): pIII; III; minor coat protein
   2854..3324    +  CDS            M13 gene III (fragment) (sequence partly withheld): pIII; III; minor coat protein
   3346..3416    +  CDS            TcR (fragment): tetracycline efflux protein; tet; confers resistance to tetracycline
   3658..4038    -  CDS            YPB1_ECOLX: Protein predicted: Swiss-Prot protein existence level 4. From Escherichia coli.
   4055..4206    +  CDS            rop (fragment): Rop protein, which maintains plasmids at low copy number; rop
   4242..4670    -  rep_origin     f1 ori (sequence partly withheld): f1 bacteriophage origin of replication; arrow indicates direction of (+) strand synthesis
   4679..4718    +  CDS            rop (fragment): Rop protein, which maintains plasmids at low copy number; rop
   4820..4960    +  misc_feature   bom: basis of mobility region from pBR322
   5146..5733    -  rep_origin     ori: high-copy-number ColE1/pMB1/pBR322/pUC origin of replication
   5907..6764    -  CDS            bla: BLAT_ECOLX - Experimental evidence at protein level: Swiss-Prot protein existence level 1. TEM-type are the most prevalent beta-lactamases in enterobacteria; they hydrolyze the beta-lactam bond in susceptible beta-lactam antibiotics, thus conferring resistance to penicillins and cephalosporins. TEM-3 and TEM-4 are capable of hydrolyzing cefotaxime and ceftazidime. TEM-5 is capable of hydrolyzing ceftazidime. TEM-6 is capable of hydrolyzing ceftazidime and aztreonam. TEM-8/CAZ-2, TEM- 16/CAZ-7 and TEM-24/CAZ-6 are markedly active against ceftazidime. IRT- 4 shows resistance to beta-lactamase in
   6765..6869    -  promoter       AmpR promoter: bla
>Addgene plasmid #91367 | pHH0103_CRK-1/2 | addgene full sequence | sequence record 192232 | Addgene NGS Result
ATCATGACATTAACCTATAAAAATAGGCGTATCACGAGGCCCTTTCGTCTTCAAGAATTCCCGACACCAT
CGAATGGTGCAAAACCTTTCGCGGTATGGCATGATAGCGCCCGGAAGAGAGTCAATTCAGGGTGGTGAAT
GTGAAACCAGTAACGTTATACGATGTCGCAGAGTATGCCGGTGTCTCTTATCAGACCGTTTCCCGCGTGG
TGAACCAGGCCAGCCACGTTTCTGCGAAAACGCGGGAAAAAGTGGAAGCGGCGATGGCGGAGCTGAATTA
CATTCCCAACCGCGTGGCACAACAACTGGCGGGCAAACAGTCGTTGCTGATTGGCGTTGCCACCTCCAGT
CTGGCCCTGCACGCGCCGTCGCAAATTGTCGCGGCGATTAAATCTCGCGCCGATCAACTGGGTGCCAGCG
TGGTGGTGTCGATGGTAGAACGAAGCGGCGTCGAAGCCTGTAAAGCGGCGGTGCACAATCTTCTCGCGCA
ACGCGTCAGTGGGCTGATCATTAACTATCCGCTGGATGACCAGGATGCCATTGCTGTGGAAGCTGCCTGC
ACTAATGTTCCGGCGTTATTTCTTGATGTCTCTGACCAGACACCCATCAACAGTATTATTTTCTCCCATG
AAGACGGTACGCGACTGGGCGTGGAGCATCTGGTCGCATTGGGTCACCAGCAAATCGCGCTGTTAGCGGG
CCCATTAAGTTCTGTCTCGGCGCGTCTGCGTCTGGCTGGCTGGCATAAATATCTCACTCGCAATCAAATT
CAGCCGATAGCGGAACGGGAAGGCGACTGGAGTGCCATGTCCGGTTTTCAACAAACCATGCAAATGCTGA
ATGAGGGCATCGTTCCCACTGCGATGCTGGTTGCCAACGATCAGATGGCGCTGGGCGCAATGCGCGCCAT
TACCGAGTCCGGGCTGCGCGTTGGTGCGGATATCTCGGTAGTGGGATACGACGATACCGAAGACAGCTCA
TGTTATATCCCGCCGTTAACCACCATCAAACAGGATTTTCGCCTGCTGGGGCAAACCAGCGTGGACCGCT
TGCTGCAACTCTCTCAGGGCCAGGCGGTGAAGGGCAATCAGCTGTTGCCCGTCTCACTGGTGAAAAGAAA
AACCACCCTGGCGCCCAATACGCAAACCGCCTCTCCCCGCGCGTTGGCCGATTCATTAATGCAGCTGGCA
CGACAGGTTTCCCGACTGGAAAGCGGGCAGTGAGCGCAACGCAATTAATGTAAGTTAGCTCACTCATTAG
GCACAATTCTCATGTTTGACAGCTTATCATCGACTGCACGGTGCACCAATGCTTCTGGCGTCAGGCAGCC
ATCGGAAGCTGTGGTATGGCTGTGCAGGTCGTAAATCACTGCATAATTCGTGTCGCTCAAGGCGCACTCC
CGTTCTGGATAATGTTTTTTGCGCCGACATCATAACGGTTCTGGCAAATATTCTGAAATGAGCTGTTGAC
AATTAATCATCGGCTCGTATAATGTGTGGAATTGTGAGCGGATAACAATTTCACACAGGAAACAGCCAGT
CCGTTTAGGTGTTTTCACGAGCACTTCACCAACAAGGACCATAGATTATGAAAATCGAAGAACACCATCA
CCATCACCATTCCAGCGGTAAGCTTATGTCCCCTATACTAGGTTATTGGAAAATTAAGGGCCTTGTGCAA
CCCACTCGACTTCTTTTGGAATATCTTGAAGAAAAATATGAAGAGCATTTGTATGAGCGCGATGAAGGTG
ATAAATGGCGAAACAAAAAGTTTGAATTGGGTTTGGAGTTTCCCAATCTTCCTTATTATATTGATGGTGA
TGTTAAATTAACACAGTCTATGGCCATCATACGTTATATAGCTGACAAGCACAACATGTTGGGTGGTTGT
CCAAAAGAGCGTGCAGAGATTTCAATGCTTGAAGGAGCGGTTTTGGATATTAGATACGGTGTTTCGAGAA
TTGCATATAGTAAAGACTTTGAAACTCTCAAAGTTGATTTTCTTAGCAAGCTACCTGAAATGCTGAAAAT
GTTCGAAGATCGTTTATGTCATAAAACATATTTAAATGGTGATCATGTAACCCATCCTGACTTCATGTTG
TATGACGCTCTTGATGTTGTTTTATACATGGACCCAATGTGCCTGGATGCGTTCCCAAAATTAGTTTGTT
TTAAAAAACGTATTGAAGCTATCCCACAAATTGATAAGTACTTGAAATCCAGCAAGTATATAGCATGGCC
TTTGCAGGGCTGGCAAGCCACGTTTGGTGGTGGCGACCATCCTCCAAAATCGGATCTGGAAGTTCTGTTC
CAGGGGCCCCTGTCCAGCGGTCTGGTTCCGCGTGGTTCCGGTACCGCGGCCCAGCCGGCCATGGCCCAGG
GCGCGCTGGAATATGTTCGTGCCCTGTTTGATTTCAACGGTAACGATGAAGAAGATTTGCCGTTTAAAAA
AGGTGATATTCTGCGTATTCGTGATAAACCGGAAGAACAGTGGTGGAATGCCGAAGATTCCGAAGGTAAA
CGTGGTATGATTCCGGTTCCGTACGTCGAAAAATACCGTGCGGCCGCATA
[142 nt withheld, positions 2571-2712]
C
[98 nt withheld, positions 2714-2811]
AGTTTGTACTGGTGACGAAACTCAGTGTCTAGCTAGAGTGGC
[149 nt withheld, positions 2854-3002]
T
[41 nt withheld, positions 3004-3044]
T
[62 nt withheld, positions 3046-3107]
A
[35 nt withheld, positions 3109-3143]
CCTCCCTCAATCGGTTGAATGTCGCCCTTTTGTCTTTGGCGCTGGTAAACCATATGAA
[86 nt withheld, positions 3202-3287]
T
[54 nt withheld, positions 3289-3342]
CTAGCGCCGCCCTATACCTTGTCTGCCTCCCCGCGTTGCGTCGCGGTGCATGGAGCCGGGCCACCTCGAC
CTGAATGGAAGCCGGCGGCACCTCGCTAACGGATTCACCACTCCAAGAATTGGAGCCAATCAATTCTTGC
GGAGAACTGTGAATGCGCAAACCAACCCTTGGCAGAACATATCCATCGCGTCCGCCATCTCCAGCAGCCG
CACGCGGCGCATCTCGGGCAGCGTTGGGTCCTGGCCACGGGTGCGCATGATCGTGCTCCTGTCGTTGAGG
ACCCGGCTAGGCTGGCGGGGTTGCCTTACTGGTTAGCAGAATGAATCACCGATACGCGAGCGAACGTGAA
GCGACTGCTGCTGCAAAACGTCTGCGACCTGAGCAACAACATGAATGGTCTTCGGTTTCCGTGTTTCGTA
AAGTCTGGAAACGCGGAAGTCAGCGCCCTGCACCATTATGTTCCGGATCTGCATCGCAGGATGCTGCTGG
CTACCCTGTGGAACACCTACATCTGTATTAACGAAGCGCTGGCATTGACCCTGAGTGATTTTTCTCTGGT
CCCGCCGCATCCATACCGCCAGTTGTTTACCCTCACAACGTTCCAGTAACCGGGCATGTTCATCATCAGT
AACCCGTATCGTGAGCATCCTCTCTCGTTTCATCGGTATCATTACCCCCATGAACAGAAATCCCCCTTAC
ACGGAGGCATCAGTGACCAAACAGGAAAAAACCGCCCTTAACATGGCCCGCTTTATCAGAAGCCAGACAT
TAACGCTTCTGGAGAAACTCAACGAGCTGGACGCGGATGAACAGGCAGACATCTGTGAATCGCTTCACGA
CCACGCTGATGAGCTTTACCGCAGGATCCGCGAAATTGTAAGCGTTAATATTTTGTTAAAATTCGCGTTA
AATTTTTGTTAAATCAGCTCATTTTTTAACCAATAGGCCGAAATCGGCAAAATCCCTTATAAATCAAAAG
AATAGACCGAGATAGGGT
[37 nt withheld, positions 4341-4377]
AAAGAACGTGGACTCCAACGTCAAAGG
[49 nt withheld, positions 4405-4453]
T
[91 nt withheld, positions 4455-4545]
G
[124 nt withheld, positions 4547-4670]
CGCGGATCCTGCCTCGCGCGTTTCGGTGATGACGGTGAAAACCTCTGACACATGCAGCTCCCGGAGACGG
TCACAGCTTGTCTGTAAGCGGATGCCGGGAGCAGACAAGCCCGTCAGGGCGCGTCAGCGGGTGTTGGCGG
GTGTCGGGGCGCAGCCATGACCCAGTCACGTAGCGATAGCGGAGTGTATACTGGCTTAACTATGCGGCAT
CAGAGCAGATTGTACTGAGAGTGCACCATATGCGGTGTGAAATACCGCACAGATGCGTAAGGAGAAAATA
CCGCATCAGGCGCTCTTCCGCTTCCTCGCTCACTGACTCGCTGCGCTCGGTCGTTCGGCTGCGGCGAGCG
GTATCAGCTCACTCAAAGGCGGTAATACGGTTATCCACAGAATCAGGGGATAACGCAGGAAAGAACATGT
GAGCAAAAGGCCAGCAAAAGGCCAGGAACCGTAAAAAGGCCGCGTTGCTGGCGTTTTTCCATAGGCTCCG
CCCCCCTGACGAGCATCACAAAAATCGACGCTCAAGTCAGAGGTGGCGAAACCCGACAGGACTATAAAGA
TACCAGGGTTTCCCCCTGGAAGCTCCCTCGTGCGCTCTCCTGTTCCGACCCTGCCGCTTACCGGATACCT
GTCCGCCTTTCTCCCTTCGGGAAGCGTGGCGCTTTCTCATAGCTCACGCTGTAGGTATCTCAGTTCGGTG
TAGGTCGTTCGCTCCAAGCTGGGCTGTGTGCACGAACCCCCCGTTCAGCCCGACCGCTGCGCCTTATCCG
GTAACTATCGTCTTGAGTCCAACCCGGTAAGACACGACTTATCGCCACTGGCAGCAGCCACTGGTAACAG
GATTAGCAGAGCGAGGTATGTAGGCGGTGCTACAGAGTTCTTGAAGTGGTGGCCTAACTACGGCTACACT
AGAAGGACAGTATTTGGTATCTGCGCTCTGCTGAAGCCAGTTACCTTCGGAAAAAGAGTTGGTAGCTCTT
GATCCGGCAAACAAACCACCGCTGGTAGCGGTGGTTTTTTTGTTTGCAAGCAGCAGATTACGCGCAGAAA
AAAAGGATCTCAAGAAGATCCTTTGATCTTTTCTACGGGGTCTGACGCTCAGTGGAACGAAAACTCACGT
TAAGGGATTTTGGTCATGAGATTATCAAAAAGGATCTTCACCTAGATCCTTTTAAATTAAAAATGAAGTT
TTAAATCAATCTAAAGTATATATGAGTAAACTTGGTCTGACAGTTACCAATGCTTAATCAGTGAGGCACC
TATCTCAGCGATCTGTCTATTTCGTTCATCCATAGTTGCCTGACTCCCCGTCGTGTAGATAACTACGATA
CGGGAGGGCTTACCATCTGGCCCCAGTGCTGCAATGATACCGCGAGACCCACGCTCACCGGCTCCAGATT
TATCAGCAATAAACCAGCCAGCCGGAAGGGCCGAGCGCAGAAGTGGTCCTGCAACTTTATCCGCCTCCAT
CCAGTCTATTAATTGTTGCCGGGAAGCTAGAGTAAGTAGTTCGCCAGTTAATAGTTTGCGCAACGTTGTT
GCCATTGCTGCAGGCATCGTGGTGTCACGCTCGTCGTTTGGTATGGCTTCATTCAGCTCCGGTTCCCAAC
GATCAAGGCGAGTTACATGATCCCCCATATTGTGCAAAAAAGCGGTTAGCTCCTTCGGTCCTCCGATCGT
TGTCAGAAGTAAGTTGGCCGCAGTGTTATCACTCATGGTTATGGCAGCACTGCATAATTCTCTTACTGTC
ATGCCATCCGTAAGATGCTTTTCTGTGACTGGTGAGTACTCAACCAAGTCATTCTGAGAATAGTGTATGC
GGCGACCGAGTTGCTCTTGCCCGGCGTCAACACGGGATAATACCGCGCCACATAGCAGAACTTTAAAAGT
GCTCATCATTGGAAAACGTTCTTCGGGGCGAAAACTCTCAAGGATCTTACCGCTGTTGAGATCCAGTTCG
ATGTAACCCACTCGTGCACCCAACTGATCTTCAGCATCTTTTACTTTCACCAGCGTTTCTGGGTGAGCAA
AAACAGGAAGGCAAAATGCCGCAAAAAAGGGAATAAGGGCGACACGGAAATGTTGAATACTCATACTCTT
CCTTTTTCAATATTATTGAAGCATTTATCAGGGTTATTGTCTCATGAGCGGATACATATTTGAATGTATT
TAGAAAAATAAACAAATAGGGGTTCCGCGCACATTTCCCCGAAAAGTGCCACCTGACGTCTAAGAAACCA
TTATT
