>Addgene plasmid #91367 | pHH0103_CRK-1/2 | depositor partial sequence | sequence record 175855 | insert sequence
GGTACCGAATTCGGATCCGCGCGCTGGAATATGTTCGTGCCCTGTTTGATTTCAACGGTAACGATGAAGA
AGATTTGCCGTTTAAAAAAGGTGATATTCTGCGTATTCGTGATAAACCGGAAGAACAGTGGTGGAATGCC
GAAGATTCCGAAGGTAAACGTGGTATGATTCCGGTTCCGTACGTCGAAAAATACCGTGCGGCCGCTAGCT
AAGTCGACGAGCTC
